Addgene plasmid #66519: UTS2R-Tango
Purpose: Expression of G protein-coupled receptors for PRESTO-Tango: parallel receptorome expression and screening via transcriptional output, with transcriptional activation following arrestin translocation
Depositing lab: Bryan Roth. Depositing organization: University of North Carolina at Chapel Hill. Publication: PRESTO-Tango as an open-source resource for interrogation of the druggable human GPCRome. Kroeze WK, Sassano MF, Huang XP, Lansu K, McCorvy JD, Giguere PM, Sciaky N, Roth BL. Nat Struct Mol Biol. 2015 May;22(5):362-9. doi: 10.1038/nsmb.3014. Epub 2015 Apr 20. PubMed 25895059.
Backbone
  Vector backbone: empty Tango
  Backbone size w/o insert (bp): 6632
  Vector type: Mammalian Expression
  Selectable markers: Neomycin (select with G418)
Growth in bacteria
  Bacterial resistance: Ampicillin, 100 μg/mL
  Growth temperature: 37°C
  Growth strain: DH5alpha
  Copy number: High Copy
Gene/Insert
  Gene/Insert name: UTS2R
  Species: H. sapiens (human)
  Insert size (bp): 1167
  Entrez Gene: UTS2R (a.k.a. GPR14, UR-2-R, UTR, UTR2)
  Promoter: CMV
  Tag / fusion protein: FLAG (N terminal on backbone)
  Cloning method: Restriction Enzyme; 5′ cloning site NotI (not destroyed); 3′ cloning site XhoI (unknown if destroyed)
  Sequencing primers: 5′ CMV-F; 3′ Tet-R
Terms and licenses: Academic/Nonprofit Terms; Industry Terms: Not Available to Industry
Depositor comments: Please note: Most of the PRESTO-Tango vectors do not contain the XhoI cut site downstream of the tTA sequence and instead carry an XbaI site. If you need to perform an XhoI digest we recommend sequencing with a forward primer at the C-terminus of tTA to determine which of the two sites is present. Suggested primer: 5-gagctccacttagacggcgagg-3. Original backbone was pcDNA3.1(+). These plasmids were generated as part of the Illuminating the Druggable Genome (IDG) program sponsored by the NIH Common Fund. The goal of this program is to identify, gather, and distribute information and resources for proteins that currently are not well-studied yet belong to commonly drug-targeted protein families: protein kinases, non-olfactory G-protein coupled receptors (GPCRs), and ion channels. The IDG program is designed to develop fundamental research tools for understudied proteins, elucidate their function, and disseminate the IDG-related resources and data to the greater scientific community.
How to cite: UTS2R-Tango was a gift from Bryan Roth (Addgene plasmid # 66519 ; http://n2t.net/addgene:66519 ; RRID:Addgene_66519)
