[The description below was written by a language model from this plasmid's Addgene catalogue record.]
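Description:
UTS2R-Tango is a mammalian expression plasmid from the PRESTO-Tango collection, built on an "empty Tango" backbone of about 6.6 kb that was itself derived from pcDNA3.1(+). It is maintained as a high-copy plasmid in E. coli under ampicillin selection and carries a neomycin resistance marker, so transfected mammalian cells can be selected with G418. No feature table accompanies the record, so the origin of replication and the exact layout of the backbone elements are not stated.

The insert is the human urotensin 2 receptor gene, UTS2R (also known as GPR14 or UTR), roughly 1.2 kb, placed under the CMV promoter for strong constitutive expression. It was cloned by restriction enzymes using NotI at the 5′ end. The backbone supplies an N-terminal FLAG tag, which allows detection of the expressed receptor. The depositor's comments indicate that a tTA (tetracycline transactivator) sequence lies downstream of the receptor, and that the site following tTA may be XbaI rather than XhoI in most vectors of the series.

The stated purpose is parallel receptorome expression and screening via transcriptional output, with transcriptional activation following arrestin translocation. In Tango-type assays, agonist-driven arrestin recruitment to the receptor leads to release of the fused transactivator, which then drives a reporter gene. The record does not itself describe the linker, cleavage site or reporter components. The plasmid was produced as part of a programme supplying research tools for understudied members of druggable protein families, including non-olfactory GPCRs, and is suited to ligand screening and profiling at this receptor.
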