>Addgene plasmid #66519 | UTS2R-Tango | depositor partial sequence | sequence record 113651 | empty Tango
GACGGATCGGGAGATCTCCCGATCCCCTATGGTGCACTCTCAGTACAATCTGCTCTGATGCCGCATAGTT
AAGCCAGTATCTGCTCCCTGCTTGTGTGTTGGAGGTCGCTGAGTAGTGCGCGAGCAAAATTTAAGCTACA
ACAAGGCAAGGCTTGACCGACAATTGCATGAAGAATCTGCTTAGGGTTAGGCGTTTTGCGCTGCTTCGCG
ATGTACGGGCCAGATATACGCGTTGACATTGATTATTGACTAGTTATTAATAGTAATCAATTACGGGGTC
ATTAGTTCATAGCCCATATATGGAGTTCCGCGTTACATAACTTACGGTAAATGGCCCGCCTGGCTGACCG
CCCAACGACCCCCGCCCATTGACGTCAATAATGACGTATGTTCCCATAGTAACGCCAATAGGGACTTTCC
ATTGACGTCAATGGGTGGAGTATTTACGGTAAACTGCCCACTTGGCAGTACATCAAGTGTATCATATGCC
AAGTACGCCCCCTATTGACGTCAATGACGGTAAATGGCCCGCCTGGCATTATGCCCAGTACATGACCTTA
TGGGACTTTCCTACTTGGCAGTACATCTACGTATTAGTCATCGCTATTACCATGGTGATGCGGTTTTGGC
AGTACATCAATGGGCGTGGATAGCGGTTTGACTCACGGGGATTTCCAAGTCTCCACCCCATTGACGTCAA
TGGGAGTTTGTTTTGGCACCAAAATCAACGGGACTTTCCAAAATGTCGTAACAACTCCGCCCCATTGACG
CAAATGGGCGGTAGGCGTGTACGGTGGGAGGTCTATATAAGCAGAGCTCTCTGGCTAACTAGAGAACCCA
CTGCTTACTGGCTTATCGAAATTAATACGACTCACTATAGGGAGACCCAAGCTGGCTAGCGTTTAAACTT
AAGCTTGGTACCGAGCTCGGATCCACTAGTCCAGTGTGGTGGAATTCTGCAGATATCCAGCACAGTGGCG
GCCGCGCCACCATGAAGACGATCATCGCCCTGAGCTACATCTTCTGCCTGGTATTCGCCGACTACAAGGA
CGATGATGACGCCAGCATCGATACCGGTGGACGCACCCCACCCAGCCTGGGTCCCCAAGATGAGTCCTGC
ACCACCGCCAGCTCCTCCCTGGCCAAGGACACTTCATCGACCGGTGAGAACCTGTACTTCCAGCTAAGAT
TAGATAAAAGTAAAGTGATTAACAGCGCATTAGAGCTGCTTAATGAGGTCGGAATCGAAGGTTTAACAAC
CCGTAAACTCGCCCAGAAGCTAGGTGTAGAGCAGCCTACATTGTATTGGCATGTAAAAAATAAGCGGGCT
TTGCTCGACGCCTTAGCCATTGAGATGTTAGATAGGCACCATACTCACTTTTGCCCTTTAGAAGGGGAAA
GCTGGCAAGATTTTTTACGTAATAACGCTAAAAGTTTTAGATGTGCTTTACTAAGTCATCGCGATGGAGC
AAAAGTACATTTAGGTACACGGCCTACAGAAAAACAGTATGAAACTCTCGAAAATCAATTAGCCTTTTTA
TGCCAACAAGGTTTTTCACTAGAGAATGCATTATATGCACTCAGCGCTGTGGGGCATTTTACTTTAGGTT
GCGTATTGGAAGATCAAGAGCATCAAGTCGCTAAAGAAGAAAGGGAAACACCTACTACTGATAGTATGCC
GCCATTATTACGACAAGCTATCGAATTATTTGATCACCAAGGTGCAGAGCCAGCCTTCTTATTCGGCCTT
GAATTGATCATATGCGGATTAGAAAAACAACTTAAATGTGAAAGTGGGTCCGCGTACAGCCGCGCGCGTA
CGAAAAACAATTACGGGTCTACCATCGAGGGCCTGCTCGATCTCCCGGACGACGACGCCCCCGAAGAGGC
GGGGCTGGCGGCTCCGCGCCTGTCCTTTCTCCCCGCGGGACACACGCGCAGACTGTCGACGGCCCCCCCG
ACCGATGTCAGCCTGGGGGACGAGCTCCACTTAGACGGCGAGGACGTGGCGATGGCGCATGCCGACGCGC
TAGACGATTTCGATCTGGACATGTTGGGGGACGGGGATTCCCCGGGTCCGGGATTTACCCCCCACGACTC
CGCCCCCTACGGCGCTCTGGATATGGCCGACTTCGAGTTTGAGCAGATGTTTACCGATGCCCTTGGAATT
GACGAGTACGGTGGGTAGCTCGAGTCTAGAGGGCCCGTTTAAACCCGCTGATCAGCCTCGACTGTGCCTT
CTAGTTGCCAGCCATCTGTTGTTTGCCCCTCCCCCGTGCCTTCCTTGACCCTGGAAGGTGCCACTCCCAC
TGTCCTTTCCTAATAAAATGAGGAAATTGCATCGCATTGTCTGAGTAGGTGTCATTCTATTCTGGGGGGT
GGGGTGGGGCAGGACAGCAAGGGGGAGGATTGGGAAGACAATAGCAGGCATGCTGGGGATGCGGTGGGCT
CTATGGCTTCTGAGGCGGAAAGAACCAGCTGGGGCTCTAGGGGGTATCCCC
[124 nt withheld, positions 2502-2625]
C
[91 nt withheld, positions 2627-2717]
A
[49 nt withheld, positions 2719-2767]
CCTTTGACGTTGGAGTCCACGTTCTTT
[37 nt withheld, positions 2795-2831]
ACCCTATCTCGGTCTATTCTTTTGATTTATAAGGGATTTTGCCGATTTCGGCCTATTGGTTAAAAAATGA
GCTGATTTAACAAAAATTTAACGCGAATTAATTCTGTGGAATGTGTGTCAGTTAGGGTGTGGAAAGTCCC
CAGGCTCCCCAGCAGGCAGAAGTATGCAAAGCATGCATCTCAATTAGTCAGCAACCAGGTGTGGAAAGTC
CCCAGGCTCCCCAGCAGGCAGAAGTATGCAAAGCATGCATCTCAATTAGTCAGCAACCATAGTCCCGCCC
CTAACTCCGCCCATCCCGCCCCTAACTCCGCCCAGTTCCGCCCATTCTCCGCCCCATGGCTGACTAATTT
TTTTTATTTATGCAGAGGCCGAGGCCGCCTCTGCCTCTGAGCTATTCCAGAAGTAGTGAGGAGGCTTTTT
TGGAGGCCTAGGCTTTTGCAAAAAGCTCCCGGGAGCTTGTATATCCATTTTCGGATCTGATCAAGAGACA
GGATGAGGATCGTTTCGCATGATTGAACAAGATGGATTGCACGCAGGTTCTCCGGCCGCTTGGGTGGAGA
GGCTATTCGGCTATGACTGGGCACAACAGACAATCGGCTGCTCTGATGCCGCCGTGTTCCGGCTGTCAGC
GCAGGGGCGCCCGGTTCTTTTTGTCAAGACCGACCTGTCCGGTGCCCTGAATGAACTGCAGGACGAGGCA
GCGCGGCTATCGTGGCTGGCCACGACGGGCGTTCCTTGCGCAGCTGTGCTCGACGTTGTCACTGAAGCGG
GAAGGGACTGGCTGCTATTGGGCGAAGTGCCGGGGCAGGATCTCCTGTCATCTCACCTTGCTCCTGCCGA
GAAAGTATCCATCATGGCTGATGCAATGCGGCGGCTGCATACGCTTGATCCGGCTACCTGCCCATTCGAC
CACCAAGCGAAACATCGCATCGAGCGAGCACGTACTCGGATGGAAGCCGGTCTTGTCGATCAGGATGATC
TGGACGAAGAGCATCAGGGGCTCGCGCCAGCCGAACTGTTCGCCAGGCTCAAGGCGCGCATGCCCGACGG
CGAGGATCTCGTCGTGACCCATGGCGATGCCTGCTTGCCGAATATCATGGTGGAAAATGGCCGCTTTTCT
GGATTCATCGACTGTGGCCGGCTGGGTGTGGCGGACCGCTATCAGGACATAGCGTTGGCTACCCGTGATA
TTGCTGAAGAGCTTGGCGGCGAATGGGCTGACCGCTTCCTCGTGCTTTACGGTATCGCCGCTCCCGATTC
GCAGCGCATCGCCTTCTATCGCCTTCTTGACGAGTTCTTCTGAGCGGGACTCTGGGGTTCGAAATGACCG
ACCAAGCGACGCCCAACCTGCCATCACGAGATTTCGATTCCACCGCCGCCTTCTATGAAAGGTTGGGCTT
CGGAATCGTTTTCCGGGACGCCGGCTGGATGATCCTCCAGCGCGGGGATCTCATGCTGGAGTTCTTCGCC
CACCCCAACTTGTTTATTGCAGCTTATAATGGTTACAAATAAAGCAATAGCATCACAAATTTCACAAATA
AAGCATTTTTTTCACTGCATTCTAGTTGTGGTTTGTCCAAACTCATCAATGTATCTTATCATGTCTGTAT
ACCGTCGACCTCTAGCTAGAGCTTGGCGTAATCATGGTCATAGCTGTTTCCTGTGTGAAATTGTTATCCG
CTCACAATTCCACACAACATACGAGCCGGAAGCATAAAGTGTAAAGCCTGGGGTGCCTAATGAGTGAGCT
AACTCACATTAATTGCGTTGCGCTCACTGCCCGCTTTCCAGTCGGGAAACCTGTCGTGCCAGCTGCATTA
ATGAATCGGCCAACGCGCGGGGAGAGGCGGTTTGCGTATTGGGCGCTCTTCCGCTTCCTCGCTCACTGAC
TCGCTGCGCTCGGTCGTTCGGCTGCGGCGAGCGGTATCAGCTCACTCAAAGGCGGTAATACGGTTATCCA
CAGAATCAGGGGATAACGCAGGAAAGAACATGTGAGCAAAAGGCCAGCAAAAGGCCAGGAACCGTAAAAA
GGCCGCGTTGCTGGCGTTTTTCCATAGGCTCCGCCCCCCTGACGAGCATCACAAAAATCGACGCTCAAGT
CAGAGGTGGCGAAACCCGACAGGACTATAAAGATACCAGGCGTTTCCCCCTGGAAGCTCCCTCGTGCGCT
CTCCTGTTCCGACCCTGCCGCTTACCGGATACCTGTCCGCCTTTCTCCCTTCGGGAAGCGTGGCGCTTTC
TCATAGCTCACGCTGTAGGTATCTCAGTTCGGTGTAGGTCGTTCGCTCCAAGCTGGGCTGTGTGCACGAA
CCCCCCGTTCAGCCCGACCGCTGCGCCTTATCCGGTAACTATCGTCTTGAGTCCAACCCGGTAAGACACG
ACTTATCGCCACTGGCAGCAGCCACTGGTAACAGGATTAGCAGAGCGAGGTATGTAGGCGGTGCTACAGA
GTTCTTGAAGTGGTGGCCTAACTACGGCTACACTAGAAGAACAGTATTTGGTATCTGCGCTCTGCTGAAG
CCAGTTACCTTCGGAAAAAGAGTTGGTAGCTCTTGATCCGGCAAACAAACCACCGCTGGTAGCGGTTTTT
TTGTTTGCAAGCAGCAGATTACGCGCAGAAAAAAAGGATCTCAAGAAGATCCTTTGATCTTTTCTACGGG
GTCTGACGCTCAGTGGAACGAAAACTCACGTTAAGGGATTTTGGTCATGAGATTATCAAAAAGGATCTTC
ACCTAGATCCTTTTAAATTAAAAATGAAGTTTTAAATCAATCTAAAGTATATATGAGTAAACTTGGTCTG
ACAGTTACCAATGCTTAATCAGTGAGGCACCTATCTCAGCGATCTGTCTATTTCGTTCATCCATAGTTGC
CTGACTCCCCGTCGTGTAGATAACTACGATACGGGAGGGCTTACCATCTGGCCCCAGTGCTGCAATGATA
CCGCGAGACCCACGCTCACCGGCTCCAGATTTATCAGCAATAAACCAGCCAGCCGGAAGGGCCGAGCGCA
GAAGTGGTCCTGCAACTTTATCCGCCTCCATCCAGTCTATTAATTGTTGCCGGGAAGCTAGAGTAAGTAG
TTCGCCAGTTAATAGTTTGCGCAACGTTGTTGCCATTGCTACAGGCATCGTGGTGTCACGCTCGTCGTTT
GGTATGGCTTCATTCAGCTCCGGTTCCCAACGATCAAGGCGAGTTACATGATCCCCCATGTTGTGCAAAA
AAGCGGTTAGCTCCTTCGGTCCTCCGATCGTTGTCAGAAGTAAGTTGGCCGCAGTGTTATCACTCATGGT
TATGGCAGCACTGCATAATTCTCTTACTGTCATGCCATCCGTAAGATGCTTTTCTGTGACTGGTGAGTAC
TCAACCAAGTCATTCTGAGAATAGTGTATGCGGCGACCGAGTTGCTCTTGCCCGGCGTCAATACGGGATA
ATACCGCGCCACATAGCAGAACTTTAAAAGTGCTCATCATTGGAAAACGTTCTTCGGGGCGAAAACTCTC
AAGGATCTTACCGCTGTTGAGATCCAGTTCGATGTAACCCACTCGTGCACCCAACTGATCTTCAGCATCT
TTTACTTTCACCAGCGTTTCTGGGTGAGCAAAAACAGGAAGGCAAAATGCCGCAAAAAAGGGAATAAGGG
CGACACGGAAATGTTGAATACTCATACTCTTCCTTTTTCAATATTATTGAAGCATTTATCAGGGTTATTG
TCTCATGAGCGGATACATATTTGAATGTATTTAGAAAAATAAACAAATAGGGGTTCCGCGCACATTTCCC
CGAAAAGTGCCACCTGACGTC
