>Addgene plasmid #66519 | UTS2R-Tango | depositor partial sequence | sequence record 113652 | UTS2R
ATGGCTCTCACACCTGAAAGTCCTTCCAGTTTCCCTGGCCTCGCCGCCACCGGCTCTAGCGTCCCGGAGC
CCCCTGGCGGCCCTAACGCCACACTCAATAGCTCCTGGGCAAGTCCCACTGAACCGTCTTCCCTGGAGGA
TCTCGTCGCAACGGGGACCATCGGGACCCTCCTTTCCGCAATGGGTGTCGTAGGCGTAGTCGGGAATGCT
TATACACTGGTCGTGACCTGCAGGTCCCTGAGAGCAGTCGCATCCATGTATGTCTACGTGGTTAACCTCG
CTCTCGCTGACTTGCTGTATCTGCTCTCTATTCCCTTTATTGTGGCTACCTACGTGACTAAAGAGTGGCA
TTTCGGAGATGTCGGCTGCAGGGTTCTGTTCGGCCTTGACTTTCTGACTATGCACGCTTCCATCTTCACG
TTGACCGTAATGAGCTCTGAACGGTACGCAGCCGTGCTTCGGCCCCTCGACACGGTTCAGAGGCCGAAAG
GTTATAGAAAGCTCCTGGCCCTCGGAACCTGGCTGTTGGCTCTGTTGCTGACCCTCCCTGTGATGCTGGC
TATGCGGCTCGTTAGACGAGGACCTAAAAGCTTGTGTTTGCCTGCCTGGGGCCCCAGGGCGCATCGGGCC
TACCTGACCCTGCTGTTCGCCACTTCCATAGCTGGGCCCGGACTGCTGATTGGCCTGCTGTACGCAAGGC
TCGCTCGGGCCTATAGACGCTCCCAAAGGGCCTCATTCAAAAGAGCCAGGCGGCCGGGGGCCAGAGCACT
CCGGCTGGTTCTGGGCATAGTTCTGCTGTTCTGGGCATGTTTCTTGCCCTTTTGGCTTTGGCAACTGCTG
GCACAGTACCATCAGGCACCACTGGCTCCGCGGACCGCTCGCATCGTGAATTACTTGACAACTTGTTTGA
CGTACGGAAATTCTTGTGCCAACCCTTTCTTGTACACACTCCTCACTCGCAATTATCGAGATCACTTGAG
AGGCAGAGTCCGGGGCCCCGGATCTGGAGGCGGGAGGGGCCCCGTGCCAAGTCTCCAGCCTAGAGCAAGG
TTCCAGCGCTGTTCAGGCAGGAGTTTGAGCTCTTGTTCCCCACAGCCTACAGATAGTCTGGTGTTGGCCC
CGGCAGCACCGGCCCGCCCCGCCCCCGAAGGTCCTAGAGCTCCAGCC
