>Addgene plasmid #66519 | UTS2R-Tango | addgene partial sequence | sequence record 121516 | CMV-F 5'-CGCAAATGGGCGGTAGGCGTG-3'
GCTCTCTGGCTAACTAGAGAACCCACTGCTTACTGGCTTATCGAAATTAATACGACTCACTATAGGGAGA
CCCAAGCTGGCTAGCGTTTAAACTTAAGCTTGGTACCGAGCTCGGATCCACTAGTCCAGTGTGGTGGAAT
TCTGCAGATATCCAGCACAGTGGCGGCCGCGCCACCATGAAGACGATCATCGCCCTGAGCTACATCTTCT
GCCTGGTATTCGCCGACTACAAGGACGATGATGACGCCAGCATCGATATGGCTCTCACACCTGAAAGTCC
TTCCAGTTTCCCTGGCCTCGCCGCCACCGGCTCTAGCGTCCCGGAGCCCCCTGGCGGCCCTAACGCCACA
CTCAATAGCTCCTGGGCAAGTCCCACTGAACCGTCTTCCCTGGAGGATCTCGTCGCAACGGGGACCATCG
GGACCCTCCTTTCCGCAATGGGTGTCGTAGGCGTAGTCGGGAATGCTTATACACTGGTCGTGACCTGCAG
GTCCCTGAGAGCAGTCGCATCCATGTATGTCTACGTGGTTAACCTCGCTCTCGCTGACTTGCTGTATCTG
CTCTCTATTCCCTTTATTGTGGCTACCTACGTGACTAAAGAGTGGCATTTCGGAGATGTCGGCTGCAGGG
TTCTGTTCGGCCTTGACTTTCTGACTATGCACGCTTCCATCTTCACGTTGACCGTAATGAGCTCTGAACG
GTACGCAGCCGTGCTTCGGCCCCTCGACACGGTTCAGAGGCCGAAAGGTTATAGAAAGCTCCTGGCCCTC
GGAACCTGGCTGTTGGCTCTGTTGCTGACCCTCCCTGTGATGCTGGCTATGCGGCTCGTTAGACGAGGAC
CTAAAAGCTTGTGTTTGCCTGCCTGGGGCCCCAGGGCGCATCGGGCCTACCTGACCCTGCTGTTCGCCAC
TTCCATAGCTGGGCCCGGACTGCTGATTGGCCTGCTGTACGCAAGGCTCGCTCGGGCCTATAGACGCTCC
CAAAGGGCCTCATTCAAAAGAGCCAGGCGGCCGGGGGCCAGAGCACTCCGGCTGGTTCTGGGCATAGTTC
TGCTGTTCTGGGCATGTTTCTTGC
