>Addgene plasmid #66519 | UTS2R-Tango | addgene partial sequence | sequence record 121517 | Tet-R 5'-GGCGAGTTTACGGGTTGTTA-3'
GCTCTAATGCGCTGTTAATCACTTTACTTTTATCTAATCTTAGCTGGAAGTACAGGTTNTCACCGGTCGA
TGAAGTGTCCTTGGCCAGGGAGGAGCTGGCGGTGGTGCAGGACTCATCTTGGGGACCCAGGCTGGGTGGG
GTGCGTCCACCGGTATCGATGGCTGGAGCTCTAGGACCTTCGGGGGCGGGGCGGGCCGGTGCTGCCGGGG
CCAACACCAGACTATCTGTAGGCTGTGGGGAACAAGAGCTCAAACTCCTGCCTGAACAGCGCTGGAACCT
TGCTCTAGGCTGGAGACTTGGCACGGGGCCCCTCCCGCCTCCAGATCCGGGGCCCCGGACTCTGCCTCTC
AAGTGATCTCGATAATTGCGAGTGAGGAGTGTGTACAAGAAAGGGTTGGCACAAGAATTTCCGTACGTCA
AACAAGTTGTCAAGTAATTCACGATGCGAGCGGTCCGCGGAGCCAGTGGTGCCTGATGGTACTGTGCCAG
CAGTTGCCAAAGCCAAAAGGGCAAGAAACATGCCCAGAACAGCAGAACTATGCCCAGAACCAGCCGGAGT
GCTCTGGCCCCCGGCCGCCTGGCTCTTTTGAATGAGGCCCTTTGGGAGCGTCTATAGGCCCGAGCGAGCC
TTGCGTACAGCAGGCCAATCAGCAGTCCGGGCCCAGCTATGGAAGTGGCGAACAGCAGGGTCAGGTAGGC
CCGATGCGCCCTGGGGCCCCAGGCAGGCAAACACAAGCTTTTAGGTCCTCGTCTAACGAGCCGCATAGCC
AGCATCACAGGGAGGGTCAGCAACAGAGCCAACAGCCAGGTTCCGAGGGCCAGGAGCTTTCTATAACCTT
TCGGCCTCTGAACCGTGTCGAGGGGCCGAAGCACGGCTGCGTACCGTTCAGAGCTCATTACGGTCAACGT
GAAGATGGAAGCGTGCATAGTCAGAAAGTCAAGGCCGAACAGAACCCTGCAGCCGACATCTCCGAAATGC
CACTCTTTAGTCACGTAGGTAGCC
